Addgene plasmid #188276: BPK2014-Cas12i-Max
Purpose: prokaryotic expression
Depositing lab: Wei Li. Depositing organization: Institute of Zoology, Chinese Academy of Sciences. Publication: Synergistic engineering of CRISPR-Cas nucleases enables robust mammalian genome editing. Chen Y, Hu Y, Wang X, Luo S, Yang N, Chen Y, Li Z, Zhou Q, Li W. Innovation (Camb). 2022 May 26;3(4):100264. doi: 10.1016/j.xinn.2022.100264. eCollection 2022 Jul 12. PubMed 35693153.
Backbone
  Vector backbone: BPK2014
  Vector type: Bacterial Expression, CRISPR
Growth in bacteria
  Bacterial resistance: Chloramphenicol, 25 μg/mL
  Growth temperature: 37°C
  Growth strain: DH5alpha
  Copy number: Low Copy
Gene/Insert
  Gene/Insert name: Cas12i-Max
  Species: Synthetic
  Mutation: none
  Promoter: T7
  Cloning method: Gibson Cloning
Terms and licenses: Academic/Nonprofit Terms; Industry Terms: Not Available to Industry
How to cite: BPK2014-Cas12i-Max was a gift from Wei Li (Addgene plasmid # 188276 ; http://n2t.net/addgene:188276 ; RRID:Addgene_188276)
