[The description below was written by a language model from this plasmid's Addgene catalogue record and pLannotate feature annotations shown in this document.]
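Description:
BPK2014-Cas12i-Max is a bacterial expression plasmid of about 7 kb, built on the BPK2014 backbone, that produces the engineered CRISPR nuclease Cas12i-Max in E. coli. It replicates from a p15A origin. This fits its catalogue listing as low copy and makes it compatible with a second plasmid carrying a ColE1-type origin in the same cell. Selection is with chloramphenicol, through a cat gene driven by its own promoter. The short matches to tetracycline resistance, IS1 and the RSF origin appear to be pACYC-type backbone remnants rather than functional elements.

The synthetic Cas12i-Max insert was introduced by Gibson cloning and sits downstream of a T7 promoter, a lac operator and the T7 gene 10 ribosome binding site. The plasmid also carries lacI with its own promoter, so transcription is repressed until induction with IPTG and requires a host that supplies T7 RNA polymerase. The annotation tool did not label the nuclease coding sequence itself. It presumably fills the unannotated stretch of roughly 3.3 kb after the ribosome binding site. The tiny "Z-basic tag" hit within that stretch is most likely a spurious match, not a real purification tag.

A second T7 promoter lies downstream of this region, followed closely by a T7 terminator. This layout could serve to transcribe a short RNA such as a crRNA, but neither the catalogue fields nor the feature table identifies any guide sequence there.

The stated purpose is simply prokaryotic expression. The associated publication concerns engineering CRISPR-Cas nucleases for mammalian genome editing, but the record does not specify what bacterial assay or use this plasmid was made for.
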