Features (pLannotate 1.2.2; 16 found; start..end, strand, type, name):
     27..45      +  promoter       T7 promoter: promoter for bacteriophage T7 RNA polymerase
     46..70      +  protein_bind   lac operator: The lac repressor binds to the lac operator to inhibit transcription in E. coli. This inhibition can be relieved by adding lactose or isopropyl-β-D-thiogalactopyranoside (IPTG). lac repressor encoded by lacI
     85..107     +  RBS            RBS: efficient ribosome binding site from bacteriophage T7 gene 10 (Olins and Rangwala, 1989)
   2254..2270    +  CDS            Z-basic tag (fragment): Z domain of staphylococcal protein A, engineered to contain multiple positive charges (Hedhammar and Hober, 2007) useful for purifying tagged proteins by cation-exchange chromatography
   3410..3428    +  promoter       T7 promoter: promoter for bacteriophage T7 RNA polymerase
   3450..3497    +  terminator     T7 terminator: transcription terminator for bacteriophage T7 RNA polymerase
   3721..4377    -  CDS            cat: CAT_ECOLX - Experimental evidence at protein level: Swiss-Prot protein existence level 1. This enzyme is an effector of chloramphenicol resistance in bacteria. From Escherichia coli. This protein is used as a marker in many commonly used cloning vectors, such as pACYC184.
   4378..4480    -  promoter       cat promoter: promoter of the E. coli cat gene encoding chloramphenicol acetyltransferase
   4601..4744    +  mobile_element IS1 (fragment): prokaryotic transposable element IS1
   4863..4918    -  rep_origin     RSF ori (fragment): Plasmids containing the RSF 1030 origin of replication can be propagated in E. coli cells that contain additional plasmids with compatible origins.
   5006..5551    -  rep_origin     p15A ori: Plasmids containing the medium-copy-number p15A origin of replication can be propagated in E. coli cells that contain a second plasmid with the ColE1 origin.
   5663..5727    -  CDS            TcR (fragment): tetracycline efflux protein; tet; confers resistance to tetracycline
   5742..5763    -  protein_bind   CAP binding site: CAP binding activates transcription in the presence of cAMP. E. coli catabolite activator protein
   5776..6858    -  CDS            lacI: lac repressor; lacI; The lac repressor binds to the lac operator to inhibit transcription in E. coli. This inhibition can be relieved by adding lactose or isopropyl-β-D-thiogalactopyranoside (IPTG).
   6859..6936    -  promoter       lacI promoter: lacI
   6944..24      -  CDS            TcR (fragment) (across the origin): tetracycline efflux protein; tet; confers resistance to tetracycline
>Addgene plasmid #188276 | BPK2014-Cas12i-Max | addgene full sequence | sequence record 373844 | Addgene NGS Result
CTTATGCGACTCCTGCATTAGGAAATTAATACGACTCACTATAGGGGAATTGTGAGCGGATAACAATTCC
CCTGTAGAAATAATTTTGTTTAACTTTAATAAGGAGATATCATATGCCCAAGAAGAAGAGGAAGGTTCCC
GGGATGAGCAGCGCCATCAAGAGCTACAAGAGCGTGCTGCGCCCCAACGAGCGCAAGAACCAGCTGCTGA
AGAGCACCATCCAGTGCCTGGAGGACGGCAGCGCCTTCTTCTTCAAGATGCTGCAGGGCCTGTTCGGCGG
CATCACCCCCGAGATCGTGCGCTTCAGCACCGAGCAGGAGAAGCAGCAGCAGGACATCGCCCTGTGGTGC
GCCGTGAACTGGTTCCGCCCCGTGAGCCAGGACAGCCTGACCCACACCATCGCCAGCGACAACCTGGTGG
AGAAGTTCGAGGAGTACTACGGCGGCACCGCCAGCGACGCCATCAAGCAGTACTTCAGCGCCAGCATCGG
CGAGAGCTACTACTGGAACGACTGCCGCCAGCAGTACTACGACCTGTGCCGCGAGCTGGGCGTGGAGGTG
AGCGACCTGACCCACGACCTGGAGATCCTGTGCCGCGAGAAGTGCCTGGCCGTGGCCACCGAGAGCAACC
AGTACAACAGCATCATCAGCGTGCTGTTCGGCACCGGCAGAAAGGAGGACCGCAGCGTGAAGCTGCGCAT
CACCAAGAAGATCCTGGAGGCCATCAGCAACCTGAAGGAGATCCCCAAGAACGTGGCCCCCATCCAGGAG
ATCATCCTGAACGTGGCCAAGGCCACCAAGGAGACCTTCCGCCAGGTGTACGCCGGCAACCTGGGCGCCC
CCAGCACCCTGGAGAGATTCATCGCCAAGGACGGCCAGAAGGAGTTCGACCTGAAGAAGCTGCAGACCGA
CCTGAAGAAGGTGATCCGCGGCAAGAGCAAGGAGCGCGACTGGTGCTGCCAGGAGGAGCTGCGCAGCTAC
GTGGAGCAGAACACCATCCAGTACGACCTGTGGGCCTGGGGCGAGATGTTCAACAAGGCCCACACCGCCC
TGAAGATCAAGAGCACCCGCAACTACAACTTCGCCAAGCAGCGCCTGGAGCAGTTCAAGAGAATCCAGAG
CCTGAACAACCTGCTGGTGGTGAAGAAGCTGAACGACTTCTTCGACAGCGAGTTCTTCAGCGGCGAGGAG
ACCTACACCATCTGCGTGCACCACCTGGGCGGCAAGAGACTGAGCAAGCTGTACAAGGCCTGGGAGGACG
ACCCCGCCGACCCCGAGAACGCCATCGTGGTGCTGTGCGACGACCTGAAGAACAACTTCAAGAAGGAGCC
CATCCGCAACATCCTGCGCTACATCTTCACCATCCGCCAGGAGTGCAGCGCCCAGGACATCCTGGCCGCC
GCCAAGTACAACCAGCAGCTGGACCGCTACAAGAGCCAGAAGGCCAACCCCAGCGTGCTGGGCAACCAGG
GCTTCACCTGGAGAAACGCCGTGATCCTGCCCGAGAAGGCCCAGCGCAACGACCGCCCCAACAGCCTGGA
CCTGCGCATCTGGCTGTACCTGAAGCTGCGCCACCCCGACGGCCGCTGGAAGAAGCACCACATCCCCTTC
TACGACACCCGCTTCTTCCAGGAGATCTACGCCGCCGGCAACAGCCCCGTGGACACCTGCCAGTTCCGCA
CCCCCCGCTTCGGCTACCACCTGCCCAAGCTGACCGACCAGACCGCCATCCGCGTGAACAAGAAGCACGT
GAAGGCCGCCAAGACCGAGGCCCGCATCCGCCTGGCCATCCAGCAGGGCACCCTGCCCGTGAGCAACCTG
AAGATCACCAGAATCAGCGCCACCATCAACAGCAAGGGCCAGGTGCGCATCCCCGTGAAGTTCGACGTGG
GCCGCCAGAAGGGCACCCTGCAGATCGGCGACCGCTTCTGCGGCTACGACCAGAACCAGACCGCCAGCCA
CGCCTACAGCCTGTGGGAGGTGGTGAAGGAGGGCCAGTACCACAAGGAGCTGGGCTGCTTCGTGCGCTTC
ATCAGCAGCGGCGACATCGTGAGCATCACCGAGAACCGCGGCAACCAGTTCGACCAGCTGAGCTACGAGG
GCCTGGCCTACCCCCAGTACGCCGACTGGCGCAAGAAGGCCAGCAAGTTCGTGAGCCTGTGGCAGATCAC
CAAGAAGAACAAGAAGAAGGAGATCGTGACCGTGGAGGCCAAGGAGAAGTTCGACGCCATCTGCAAGTAC
CAGCCCCGCCTGTACAAGTTCAACAAGGAGTACGCCTACCTGCTGCGCGACATCGTGCGCGGCAAGAGCC
TGGTGGAGCTGCAGCAGATCCGCCAGGAGATCTTCCGCTTCATCGAGCAGGACTGCGGCGTGACCCGCCT
GGGCAGCCTGAGCCTGAGCACCCTGGAGACCGTGAAGGCCGTGAAGGGCATCATCTACAGCTACTTCAGC
ACCGCCCTGAACGCCAGCAAGAACAACCCCATCAGCGACGAGCAGCGCAAGGAGTTCGACCCCGAGCTGT
TCGCCCTGCTGGAGAAGCTGGAGCTGATCCGCACCCGCAAGAAGAAGCAGAAGGTGGAGCGCATCGCCAA
CAGCCTGATCCAGACCTGCCTGGAGAACAACATCAAGTTCATCCGCGGCGAGGGCGACCTGAGCACCACC
AACAACGCCACCAAGAAGAAGGCCAACAGCCGCAGCATGGACTGGCTGGCCCGCGGCGTGTTCAACAAGA
TCCGCCAGCTGGCCCCCATGCACAACATCACCCTGTTCGGCTGCGGCAGCCTGTACACCAGCCACCAGGA
CCCCCTGGTGCACCGCAACCCCGACAAGGCCATGAAGTGCCGCTGGGCCGCCATCCCCGTGAAGGACATC
GGCGACTGGGTGCTGCGCAAGCTGAGCCAGAACCTGCGCGCCAAGAACATCGGCACCGGCGAGTACTACC
ACCAGGGCGTGAAGGAGTTCCTGAGCCACTACGAGCTGCAGGACCTGGAGGAGGAGCTGCTGAAGTGGCG
CAGCGACCGCAAGAGCAACATCCCCTGCTGGGTGCTGCAGAACCGCCTGGCCGAGAAGCTGGGCAACAAG
GAGGCCGTGGTGTACATCCCCGTGCGCGGCGGCCGCATCTACTTCGCCACCCACAAGGTGGCCACCGGCG
CCGTGAGCATCGTGTTCGACCAGAAGCAGGTGTGGGTGTGCAACGCCGACCACGTGGCCGCCGCCAACAT
CGCCCTGACCGTGAAGGGCATCGGCGAGCAGAGCAGCGACGAGGAGAACCCCGACGGCAGCCGCATCAAG
CTGCAGCTGACCAGCGCTAGTCATCACCATCACCACCATCATCACCATCACTAGGCGGCCGCATAATGCT
TAAGTCGAACAGAAAGTAATCGTATTGTACACGGCCGCATAATCGAAATTAATACGACTCACTATAGGGA
ATTCGGTACCTGAGAATAACTAGCATAACCCCTTGGGGCCTCTAAACGGGTCTTGAGGGGTTTTTTGCTG
AAACCTCAGGCATTTGAGAAGCACACGGTCACACTGCTTCCGGTAGTCAATAAACCGGTAAACCAGCAAT
AGACATAAGCGGCTATTTAACGACCCTGCCCTGAACCGACGACCGGGTCGAATTTGCTTTCGAATTTCTG
CCATTCATCCGCTTATTATCACTTATTCAGGCGTAGCAACCAGGCGTTTAAGGGCACCAATAACTGCCTT
AAAAAAATTACGCCCCGCCCTGCCACTCATCGCAGTACTGTTGTAATTCATTAAGCATTCTGCCGACATG
GAAGCCATCACAAACGGCATGATGAACCTGAATCGCCAGCGGCATCAGCACCTTGTCGCCTTGCGTATAA
TATTTGCCCATAGTGAAAACGGGGGCGAAGAAGTTGTCCATATTGGCCACGTTTAAATCAAAACTGGTGA
AACTCACCCAGGGATTGGCTGAGACGAAAAACATATTCTCAATAAACCCTTTAGGGAAATAGGCCAGGTT
TTCACCGTAACACGCCACATCTTGCGAATATATGTGTAGAAACTGCCGGAAATCGTCGTGGTATTCACTC
CAGAGCGATGAAAACGTTTCAGTTTGCTCATGGAAAACGGTGTAACAAGGGTGAACACTATCCCATATCA
CCAGCTCACCGTCTTTCATTGCCATACGGAACTCCGGATGAGCATTCATCAGGCGGGCAAGAATGTGAAT
AAAGGCCGGATAAAACTTGTGCTTATTTTTCTTTACGGTCTTTAAAAAGGCCGTAATATCCAGCTGAACG
GTCTGGTTATAGGTACATTGAGCAACTGACTGAAATGCCTCAAAATGTTCTTTACGATGCCATTGGGATA
TATCAACGGTGGTATATCCAGTGATTTTTTTCTCCATTTTAGCTTCCTTAGCTCCTGAAAATCTCGATAA
CTCAAAAAATACGCCCGGTAGTGATCTTATTTCATTATGGTGAAAGTTGGAACCTCTTACGTGCCGATCA
ACGTCTCATTTTCGCCAAAAGTTGGCCCAGGGCTTCCCGGTATCAACAGGGACACCAGGATTTATTTATT
CTGCGAAGTGATCTTCCGTCACAGGTATTTATTCGGCGCAAAGTGCGTCGGGTGATGCTGCCAACTTACT
GATTTAGTGTATGATGGTGTTTTTGAGGTGCTCCAGTGGCTTCTGTTTCTATCAGCTGTCCCTCCTGTTC
AGCTACTGACGGGGTGGTGCGTAACGGCAAAAGCACCGCCGGACATCAGCGCTAGCGGAGTGTATACTGG
CTTACTATGTTGGCACTGATGAGGGTGTCAGTGAAGTGCTTCATGTGGCAGGAGAAAAAAGGCTGCACCG
GTGCGTCAGCAGAATATGTGATACAGGATATATTCCGCTTCCTCGCTCACTGACTCGCTACGCTCGGTCG
TTCGACTGCGGCGAGCGGAAATGGCTTACGAACGGGGCGGAGATTTCCTGGAAGATGCCAGGAAGATACT
TAACAGGGAAGTGAGAGGGCCGCGGCAAAGCCGTTTTTCCATAGGCTCCGCCCCCCTGACAAGCATCACG
AAATCTGACGCTCAAATCAGTGGTGGCGAAACCCGACAGGACTATAAAGATACCAGGCGTTTCCCCCTGG
CGGCTCCCTCGTGCGCTCTCCTGTTCCTGCCTTTCGGTTTACCGGTGTCATTCCGCTGTTATGGCCGCGT
TTGTCTCATTCCACGCCTGACACTCAGTTCCGGGTAGGCAGTTCGCTCCAAGCTGGACTGTATGCACGAA
CCCCCCGTTCAGTCCGACCGCTGCGCCTTATCCGGTAACTATCGTCTTGAGTCCAACCCGGAAAGACATG
CAAAAGCACCACTGGCAGCAGCCACTGGTAATTGATTTAGAGGAGTTAGTCTTGAAGTCATGCGCCGGTT
AAGGCTAAACTGAAAGGACAAGTTTTGGTGACTGCGCTCCTCCAAGCCAGTTACCTCGGTTCAAAGAGTT
GGTAGCTCAGAGAACCTTCGAAAAACCGCCCTGCAAGGCGGTTTTTTCGTTTTCAGAGCAAGAGATTACG
CGCAGACCAAAACGATCTCAAGAAGATCATCTTATTAATCAGATAAAATATTTCTAGATTTCAGTGCAAT
TTATCTCTTCAAATGTAGCACCTGAAGTCAGCCCCATACGATATAAGTTGTAATTCTCATGTTAGTCATG
CCCCGCGCCCACCGGAAGGAGCTGACTGGGTTGAAGGCTCTCAAGGGCATCGGTCGAGATCCCGGTGCCT
AATGAGTGAGCTAACTTACATTAATTGCGTTGCGCTCACTGCCCGCTTTCCAGTCGGGAAACCTGTCGTG
CCAGCTGCATTAATGAATCGGCCAACGCGCGGGGAGAGGCGGTTTGCGTATTGGGCGCCAGGGTGGTTTT
TCTTTTCACCAGTGAGACGGGCAACAGCTGATTGCCCTTCACCGCCTGGCCCTGAGAGAGTTGCAGCAAG
CGGTCCACGCTGGTTTGCCCCAGCAGGCGAAAATCCTGTTTGATGGTGGTTAACGGCGGGATATAACATG
AGCTGTCTTCGGTATCGTCGTATCCCACTACCGAGATGTCCGCACCAACGCGCAGCCCGGACTCGGTAAT
GGCGCGCATTGCGCCCAGCGCCATCTGATCGTTGGCAACCAGCATCGCAGTGGGAACGATGCCCTCATTC
AGCATTTGCATGGTTTGTTGAAAACCGGACATGGCACTCCAGTCGCCTTCCCGTTCCGCTATCGGCTGAA
TTTGATTGCGAGTGAGATATTTATGCCAGCCAGCCAGACGCAGACGCGCCGAGACAGAACTTAATGGGCC
CGCTAACAGCGCGATTTGCTGGTGACCCAATGCGACCAGATGCTCCACGCCCAGTCGCGTACCGTCTTCA
TGGGAGAAAATAATACTGTTGATGGGTGTCTGGTCAGAGACATCAAGAAATAACGCCGGAACATTAGTGC
AGGCAGCTTCCACAGCAATGGCATCCTGGTCATCCAGCGGATAGTTAATGATCAGCCCACTGACGCGTTG
CGCGAGAAGATTGTGCACCGCCGCTTTACAGGCTTCGACGCCGCTTCGTTCTACCATCGACACCACCACG
CTGGCACCCAGTTGATCGGCGCGAGATTTAATCGCCGCGACAATTTGCGACGGCGCGTGCAGGGCCAGAC
TGGAGGTGGCAACGCCAATCAGCAACGACTGTTTGCCCGCCAGTTGTTGTGCCACGCGGTTGGGAATGTA
ATTCAGCTCCGCCATCGCCGCTTCCACTTTTTCCCGCGTTTTCGCAGAAACGTGGCTGGCCTGGTTCACC
ACGCGGGAAACGGTCTGATAAGAGACACCGGCATACTCTGCGACATCGTATAACGTTACTGGTTTCACAT
TCACCACCCTGAATTGACTCTCTTCCGGGCGCTATCATGCCATACCGCGAAAGGTTTTGCGCCATTCGAT
GGTGTCCGGGATCTCGACGCTCTCC
